>Addgene plasmid #239349 | Mirror GFP[ENE(C8351G)-mascRNA](pAVA3000) | addgene full sequence | sequence record 484634
ACTTCATTTTTAATTTAAAAGGATCTAGGTGAAGATCCTTTTTGATAATCTCATGACCAAAATCCCTTAA
CGTGAGTTTTCGTTCCACTGAGCGTCAGACCCCGTAGAAAAGATCAAAGGATCTTCTTGAGATCCTTTTT
TTCTGCGCGTAATCTGCTGCTTGCAAACAAAAAAACCACCGCTACCAGCGGTGGTTTGTTTGCCGGATCA
AGAGCTACCAACTCTTTTTCCGAAGGTAACTGGCTTCAGCAGAGCGCAGATACCAAATACTGTTCTTCTA
GTGTAGCCGTAGTTAGGCCACCACTTCAAGAACTCTGTAGCACCGCCTACATACCTCGCTCTGCTAATCC
TGTTACCAGTGGCTGCTGCCAGTGGCGATAAGTCGTGTCTTACCGGGTTGGACTCAAGACGATAGTTACC
GGATAAGGCGCAGCGGTCGGGCTGAACGGGGGGTTCGTGCACACAGCCCAGCTTGGAGCGAACGACCTAC
ACCGAACTGAGATACCTACAGCGTGAGCTATGAGAAAGCGCCACGCTTCCCGAAGGGAGAAAGGCGGACA
GGTATCCGGTAAGCGGCAGGGTCGGAACAGGAGAGCGCACGAGGGAGCTTCCAGGGGGAAACGCCTGGTA
TCTTTATAGTCCTGTCGGGTTTCGCCACCTCTGACTTGAGCGTCGATTTTTGTGATGCTCGTCAGGGGGG
CGGAGCCTATGGAAAAACGCCAGCAACGCGGCCTTTTTACGGTTCCTGGCCTTTTGCTGGCCTTTTGCTC
ACATGTTCTTTCCTGCGTTATCCCCTGATTCTGTGGATAACCGTATTACCGCCTTTGAGTGAGCTGATAC
CGCTCGCCGCAGCCGAACGACCGAGCGCAGCGAGTCAGTGAGCGAGGAAGCGGAAGAGCGCCCAATACGC
AAACCGCCTCTCCCCGCGCGTTGGCCGATTCATTAATGCAGCTGGCACGACAGGTTTCCCGACTGGAAAG
CGGGCAGTGAGCGCAACGCAATTAATGTGAGTTAGCTCACTCATTAGGCACCCCAGGCACGCGAAGCGTT
GTTGGTTTGTAGTGCCCGGTTTCGAACCGGGGACCTTTCGCGTGTTAGGCGAACGTGATAACCACTACAC
TACGGAAACCAACGGTGCTAGACGCGTATTGTCTATTCTGACTCGGATCCGTACGAATTCTCATGTTTGA
CAGCTTATCATCGATTAGCTTTGGAGCTAAGCCAGCAATGGTAGAGGGAAGATTCTGCACGTCCCTTCCA
GGCGGCCTCCCCGTCACCACCCCCCCCAACCCGCCCCGACCGGAGCTGAGAGTAATTCATACAAAAGGAC
TCGCCCCTGCCTTGGGGAATCCCAGGGACCGTCGTTAAACTCCCACTAACGTAGAACCCAGAGATCGCTG
CGTTCCCGCCCCCTCACCCGCCCGCTCTCGTCATCACTGAGGTGGAGAAGAGCATGCGTGAGGCTCCGGT
GCCCGTCAGTGGGCAGAGCGCACATCGCCCACAGTCCCCGAGAAGTTGGGGGGAGGGGTCGGCAATTGAA
CCGGTGCCTAGAGAAAGTGGCGCGGGGTAAACTGGGAAAGTGATGTCGTGTACTGGCTCCGCCTTTTTCC
CGAGGGTGGGGGAGAACCGTATATAAGTGCAGTAGTCGCCGTGAACGTTCTTTTTCGCAACGGGTTTGCC
GCCAGAACACAGGTAAGTGCCGTGTGTGGTTCCCGCGGGCCTGGCCTCTTTACGGGTTATGGCCCTTGCG
TGCCTTGAATTACTTCCACGCCCCTGGCTGCAGTACGTGATTCTTGATCCCGAGCTTCGGGTTGGAAGTG
GGTGGGAGAGTTCGAGGCCTTGCGCTTAAGGAGCCCCTTCGCCTCGTGCTTGAGTTGAGGCCTGGCCTGG
GCGCTGGGGCCGCCGCGTGCGAATCTGGTGGCACCTTCGCGCCTGTCTCGCTGCTTTCGATAAGTCTCTA
GCCATTTAAAATTTTTGATGACCTGCTGCGACGCTTTTTTTCTGGCAAGATAGTCTTGTAAATGCGGGCC
AAGATCTGCACACTGGTATTTCGGTTTTTGGGGCCGCGGGCGGCGACGGGGCCCGTGCGTCCCAGCGCAC
ATGTTCGGCGAGGCGGGGCCTGCGAGCGCGGCCACCGAGAATCGGACGGGGGTAGTCTCAAGCTGGCCGG
CCTGCTCTGGTGCCTGGCCTCGCGCCGCCGTGTATCGCCCCGCCCTGGGCGGCAAGGCTGGCCCGGTCGG
CACCAGTTGCGTGAGCGGAAAGATGGCCGCTTCCCGGCCCTGCTGCAGGGAGCTCAAAATGGAGGACGCG
GCGCTCGGGAGAGCGGGCGGGTGAGTCACCCACACAAAGGAAAAGGGCCTTTCCGTCCTCAGCCGTCGCT
TCATGTGACTCCACGGAGTACCGGGCGCCGTCCAGGCACCTCGATTAGTTCTCGAGCTTTTGGAGTACGT
CGTCTTTAGGTTGGGGGGAGGGGTTTTATGCGATGGAGTTTCCCCACACTGAGTGGGTGGAGACTGAAGT
TAGGCCAGCTTGGCACTTGATGTAATTCTCCTTGGAATTTGCCCTTTTTGAGTTTGGATCTTGGTTCATT
CTCAAGCCTCAGACAGTGGTTCAAAGTTTTTTTCTTCCATTTCAGGTGTCGTGAAAACTCTAGCGTTTCC
GCTCTAGAACTAGTCCAGCTAGCGCTACCGGTCGCCACCATGGTGAGCAAGGGCGAGGAGCTGTTCACCG
GGGTGGTGCCCATCCTGGTCGAGCTGGACGGCGACGTAAACGGCCACAAGTTCAGCGTGTCCGGCGAGGG
CGAGGGCGATGCCACCTACGGCAAGCTGACCCTGAAGTTCATCTGCACCACCGGCAAGCTGCCCGTGCCC
TGGCCCACCCTCGTGACCACCCTGACCTACGGCGTGCAGTGCTTCAGCCGCTACCCCGACCACATGAAGC
AGCACGACTTCTTCAAGTCCGCCATGCCCGAAGGCTACGTCCAGGAGCGCACCATCTTCTTCAAGGACGA
CGGCAACTACAAGACCCGCGCCGAGGTGAAGTTCGAGGGCGACACCCTGGTGAACCGCATCGAGCTGAAG
GGCATCGACTTCAAGGAGGACGGCAACATCCTGGGGCACAAGCTGGAGTACAACTACAACAGCCACAACG
TCTATATCATGGCCGACAAGCAGAAGAACGGCATCAAGGTGAACTTCAAGATCCGCCACAACATCGAGGA
CGGCAGCGTGCAGCTCGCCGACCACTACCAGCAGAACACCCCCATCGGCGACGGCCCCGTGCTGCTGCCC
GACAACCACTACCTGAGCACCCAGTCCGCCCTGAGCAAAGACCCCAACGAGAAGCGCGATCACATGGTCC
TGCTGGAGTTCGTGACCGCCGCCGGGATCACTCTCGGCATGGACGAGCTGTACAAGGTCACTCCGTGTGA
AAACCTGTACTTCCAAGGTATGGTGAGCAAGGGCGAGGAGCTGTTCACCGGGGTGGTGCCCATCCTGGTC
GAGCTGGACGGCGACGTAAACGGCCACAAGTTCAGCGTGTCCGGCGAGGGCGAGGGCGATGCCACCTACG
GCAAGCTGACCCTGAAGTTCATCTGCACCACCGGCAAGCTGCCCGTGCCCTGGCCCACCCTCGTGACCAC
CCTGACCTACGGCGTGCAGTGCTTCAGCCGCTACCCCGACCACATGAAGCAGCACGACTTCTTCAAGTCC
GCCATGCCCGAAGGCTACGTCCAGGAGCGCACCATCTTCTTCAAGGACGACGGCAACTACAAGACCCGCG
CCGAGGTGAAGTTCGAGGGCGACACCCTGGTGAACCGCATCGAGCTGAAGGGCATCGACTTCAAGGAGGA
CGGCAACATCCTGGGGCACAAGCTGGAGTACAACTACAACAGCCACAACGTCTATATCATGGCCGACAAG
CAGAAGAACGGCATCAAGGTGAACTTCAAGATCCGCCACAACATCGAGGACGGCAGCGTGCAGCTCGCCG
ACCACTACCAGCAGAACACCCCCATCGGCGACGGCCCCGTGCTGCTGCCCGACAACCACTACCTGAGCAC
CCAGTCCGCCCTGAGCAAAGACCCCAACGAGAAGCGCGATCACATGGTCCTGCTGGAGTTCGTGACCGCC
GCCGGGATCACTCTCGGCATGGACGAGCTGTACAAGACCACTGCGTGCGAAAACCTGTACTTCCAAGGTA
TGGTGAGCAAGGGCGAGGAGCTGTTCACCGGGGTGGTGCCCATCCTGGTCGAGCTGGACGGCGACGTAAA
CGGCCACAAGTTCAGCGTGTCCGGCGAGGGCGAGGGCGATGCCACCTACGGCAAGCTGACCCTGAAGTTC
ATCTGCACCACCGGCAAGCTGCCCGTGCCCTGGCCCACCCTCGTGACCACCCTGACCTACGGCGTGCAGT
GCTTCAGCCGCTACCCCGACCACATGAAGCAGCACGACTTCTTCAAGTCCGCCATGCCCGAAGGCTACGT
CCAGGAGCGCACCATCTTCTTCAAGGACGACGGCAACTACAAGACCCGCGCCGAGGTGAAGTTCGAGGGC
GACACCCTGGTGAACCGCATCGAGCTGAAGGGCATCGACTTCAAGGAGGACGGCAACATCCTGGGGCACA
AGCTGGAGTACAACTACAACAGCCACAACGTCTATATCATGGCCGACAAGCAGAAGAACGGCATCAAGGT
GAACTTCAAGATCCGCCACAACATCGAGGACGGCAGCGTGCAGCTCGCCGACCACTACCAGCAGAACACC
CCCATCGGCGACGGCCCCGTGCTGCTGCCCGACAACCACTACCTGAGCACCCAGTCCGCCCTGAGCAAAG
ACCCCAACGAGAAGCGCGATCACATGGTCCTGCTGGAGTTCGTGACCGCCGCCGGGATCACTCTCGGCAT
GGACGAGCTGTACAAGGTCACTACGTGTGAAAACCTGTACTTCCAAGGTATGGTGAGCAAGGGCGAGGAG
CTGTTCACCGGGGTGGTGCCCATCCTGGTCGAGCTGGACGGCGACGTAAACGGCCACAAGTTCAGCGTGT
CCGGCGAGGGCGAGGGCGATGCCACCTACGGCAAGCTGACCCTGAAGTTCATCTGCACCACCGGCAAGCT
GCCCGTGCCCTGGCCCACCCTCGTGACCACCCTGACCTACGGCGTGCAGTGCTTCAGCCGCTACCCCGAC
CACATGAAGCAGCACGACTTCTTCAAGTCCGCCATGCCCGAAGGCTACGTCCAGGAGCGCACCATCTTCT
TCAAGGACGACGGCAACTACAAGACCCGCGCCGAGGTGAAGTTCGAGGGCGACACCCTGGTGAACCGCAT
CGAGCTGAAGGGCATCGACTTCAAGGAGGACGGCAACATCCTGGGGCACAAGCTGGAGTACAACTACAAC
AGCCACAACGTCTATATCATGGCCGACAAGCAGAAGAACGGCATCAAGGTGAACTTCAAGATCCGCCACA
ACATCGAGGACGGCAGCGTGCAGCTCGCCGACCACTACCAGCAGAACACCCCCATCGGCGACGGCCCCGT
GCTGCTGCCCGACAACCACTACCTGAGCACCCAGTCCGCCCTGAGCAAAGACCCCAACGAGAAGCGCGAT
CACATGGTCCTGCTGGAGTTCGTGACCGCCGCCGGGATCACTCTCGGCATGGACGAGCTGTACAAGACCA
CTTCGTGCGAAAACCTGTACTTCCAAGGTATGGTGAGCAAGGGCGAGGAGCTGTTCACCGGGGTGGTGCC
CATCCTGGTCGAGCTGGACGGCGACGTAAACGGCCACAAGTTCAGCGTGTCCGGCGAGGGCGAGGGCGAT
GCCACCTACGGCAAGCTGACCCTGAAGTTCATCTGCACCACCGGCAAGCTGCCCGTGCCCTGGCCCACCC
TCGTGACCACCCTGACCTACGGCGTGCAGTGCTTCAGCCGCTACCCCGACCACATGAAGCAGCACGACTT
CTTCAAGTCCGCCATGCCCGAAGGCTACGTCCAGGAGCGCACCATCTTCTTCAAGGACGACGGCAACTAC
AAGACCCGCGCCGAGGTGAAGTTCGAGGGCGACACCCTGGTGAACCGCATCGAGCTGAAGGGCATCGACT
TCAAGGAGGACGGCAACATCCTGGGGCACAAGCTGGAGTACAACTACAACAGCCACAACGTCTATATCAT
GGCCGACAAGCAGAAGAACGGCATCAAGGTGAACTTCAAGATCCGCCACAACATCGAGGACGGCAGCGTG
CAGCTCGCCGACCACTACCAGCAGAACACCCCCATCGGCGACGGCCCCGTGCTGCTGCCCGACAACCACT
ACCTGAGCACCCAGTCCGCCCTGAGCAAAGACCCCAACGAGAAGCGCGATCACATGGTCCTGCTGGAGTT
CGTGACCGCCGCCGGGATCACTCTCGGCATGGACGAGCTGTACAAGGAAAACCTGTACTTCCAAAGTGGA
GAAAGCTTGTTTAAGGGACCACGTGATTACAACCCGATATCGAGCACCATTTGTCATTTGACGAATGAAT
CTGATGGGCACACAACATCGTTGTATGGTATTGGATTTGGTCCCTTCATCATTACAAACAAGCACTTGTT
TAGAAGAAATAATGGAACACTGTTGGTCCAATCACTACATGGTGTATTCAAGGTCAAGAACACCACGACT
TTGCAACAACACCTCATTGATGGGAGGGACATGATAATTATTCGCATGCCTAAGGATTTCCCACCATTTC
CTCAAAAGCTGAAATTTAGAGAGCCACAAAGGGAAGAGCGCATATGTCTTGTGACAACCAACTTCCAAAC
TAAGAGCATGTCTAGCATGGTGTCAGACACTAGTTGCACATTCCCTTCATCTGATGGCATATTCTGGAAG
CATTGGATTCAAACCAAGGATGGGCAGTGTGGCAGTCCATTAGTATCAACTAGAGATGGGTTCATTGTTG
GTATACACTCAGCATCGAATTTCACCAACACAAACAATTATTTCACAAGCGTGCCGAAAAACTTCATGGA
ATTGTTGACAAATCAGGAGGCGCAGCAGTGGGTTAGTGGTTGGCGATTAAATGCTGACTCAGTATTGTGG
GGGGGCCATAAAGTTTTCATGAGCAAACCTGAAGAGCCTTTTCAGCCAGTTAAGGAAGCGACTCAACTCA
TGAATGAATTGGTGTACTCGCAAGAAAACCTGTACTTCCAAAGTATGCATAGATCACGAGATATCAGCCA
TGGCTTCCCGCCGGCGGTGGCGGCGCAGGATGATGGCACGCTGCCCATGTCTTGTGCCCAGGAGAGCGGG
ATGGACCGTCACCCTGCAGCCTGTGCTTCTGCTAGGATCAATGTGGAGCTCGTGCACCTGACTCCTGAGG
AGAAGTCTGCCGTTACTGCCCTGTGGGGCAAGGTGAACGTGGATGAAGTTGGTGGTGAGGCCCTGGGCAG
GCTGCTGGTGGTCTACCCTTGGACCCAGAGGTTCTTTGAGTCCTTTGGGGATCTGTCCACTCCTGATGCT
GTTATGGGCAACCCTAAGGTGAAGGCTCATGGCAAGAAAGTGCTCGGTGCCTTTAGTGATGGCCTGGCTC
ACCTGGACAACCTCAAGGGCACCTTTGCCACACTGAGTGAGCTGCACTGTGACAAGCTGCACGTGGATCC
TGAGAACTTCAGGGTGAGTCTATGGGACCCTTGATGTTTTCTTTCCCCTTCTTTTCTATGGTTAAGTTCA
TGTCATAGGAAGGGGATAAGTAACAGGGTACAGTTTAGAATGGGAAACAGACGAATGATTGCATCAGTGT
GGAAGTCTCAGGATCGTTTTAGTTTCTTTTATTTGCTGTTCATAACAATTGTTTTCTTTTGTTTAATTCT
TGCTTTCTTTTTTTTTCTTCTCCGCAATTTTTACTATTATACTTAATGCCTTAACATTGTGTATAACAAA
AGGAAATATCTCTGAGATACATTAAGTAACTTAAAAAAAAAACTTTACACAGTCTGCCTAGTACATTACT
ATTTGGAATATATGTGTGCTTATTTGCATATTCATAATCTCCCTACTTTATTTTCTTTTATTTTTAATTG
ATACATAATCATTATACATATTTATGGGTTAAAGTGTAATGTTTTAATATGTGTACACATATTGACCAAA
TCAGGGTAATTTTGCATTTGTAATTTTAAAAAATGCTTTCTTCTTTTAATATACTTTTTTGTTTATCTTA
TTTCTAATACTTTCCCTAATCTCTTTCTTTCAGGGCAATAATGATACAATGTATCATGCCTCTTTGCACC
ATTCTAAAGAATAACAGTGATAATTTCTGGGTTAAGGCAATAGCAATATTTCTGCATATAAATATTTCTG
CATATAAATTGTAACTGATGTAAGAGGTTTCATATTGCTAATAGCAGCTACAATCCAGCTACCATTCTGC
TTTTATTTTATGGTTGGGATAAGGCTGGATTATTCTGAGTCCAAGCTAGGCCCTTTTGCTAATCATGTTC
ATACCTCTTATCTTCCTCCCACAGCTCCTGGGCAACGTGCTGGTCTGTGTGCTGGCCCATCACTTTGGCA
AAGAATTCACCCCACCAGTGCAGGCTGCCTATCAGAAAGTGGTGGCTGGTGTGGCTAATGCCCTGGCCCA
CAAGTATCACTAAGCGGCCGCTCGCTTTCTTGCTGTCCAATTTCTATTAAAGGTTCCTTTGTTCCCTAAG
TCCAACTACTAAACTGGGGGATATTATGAAGGGCCTCGAGTAGGGTCATGAAGGTTTTTCTTTTCCTGAG
AAAACAACACGTATTGTTTTCTCAGGTTTTGCTTTTTGGCCTTTTTCTAGCTTAAAAAAAAAAAAAGGAA
AAGATGCTGGTGGTTGGCACTCCTGGTTTCCAGGACGGGGTTCAAATCCCTGCGGCGTCTTTGCTTTGAC
TCTCGAGGCTGATCAGCCTCGACTGTGCCTTCTAGTTGCCAGCCATCTGTTGTTTGCCCCTCCCCCGTGC
CTTCCTTGACCCTGGAAGGTGCCACTCCCACTGTCCTTTCCTAATAAAATGAGGAAATTGCATCGCATTG
TCTGAGTAGGTGTCATTCTATTCTGGGGGGTGGGGTGGGGCAGGACAGCAAGGGGGAGGATTGGGAAGAC
AATAGCAGGCATGCTGGGGATGCGGTGGGCTCTATGGCTTCTGAGGCGGAAAGAACCAGCTGGGGCTCTA
GGGGGTATCCCC
[124 nt withheld, positions 9183-9306]
C
[91 nt withheld, positions 9308-9398]
AGGGTGATGGTTCACGTAGGTACGCTAGCACCGTTGGTTTCCGTAGTGTAGTGGTTATCACGTTCGCCTA
ACACGCGAAAGGTCCCCGGTTCGAAACCGGGCACTACAAACCAACAACGCTGGTACCCCTAGAAGTTCCT
ATTCCGAAGTTCCTATTCTCTAGAAAGTATAGGAACTTCCTTGGCCAAAAAGCCTGAAAGATCACGAGAT
ATCAGCCATGGCTTCCCGCCGGCGGTGGCGGCGCAGGATGATGGCACGCTGCCCACGTCTTGTGCCCAGG
AGAGCGGGACGGACCGTCACCCTGCAGCCTGTGCTTCTGCTAGGATCAATGTGGAAAACCTGTACTTCCA
AGGTACCGAGTACAAGCCCACGGTGCGCCTCGCCACCCGCGACGACGTCCCCAGGGCCGTCCGCACCCTC
GCCGCCGCGTTCGCCGACTACCCCGCCACGCGCCACACCGTCGATCCGGACCGCCACATCGAGCGGGTCA
CCGAGCTGCAAGAACTCTTCCTCACGCGCGTCGGGCTCGACATCGGCAAGGTGTGGGTCGCGGACGACGG
CGCCGCGGTGGCGGTCTGGACCACGCCGGAGAGCGTCGAAGCGGGGGCGGTGTTCGCCGAGATCGGCCCG
CGCATGGCCGAGTTGAGCGGTTCCCGGCTGGCCGCGCAGCAACAGATGGAAGGCCTCCTGGCGCCGCACC
GGCCCAAGGAGCCCGCGTGGTTCCTGGCCACCGTCGGCGTCTCGCCCGACCACCAGGGCAAGGGTCTGGG
CAGCGCCGTCGTGCTCCCCGGAGTGGAGGCGGCCGAGCGCGCCGGGGTGCCCGCCTTCCTGGAGACCTCC
GCGCCCCGCAACCTCCCCTTCTACGAGCGGCTCGGCTTCACCGTCACCGCCGACGTCGAGGTGCCCGAAG
GACCGCGCACCTGGTGCATGACCCGCAAGCCCGGTGCCTGAGGTACCGCTCGCTGATCAGCCTCGACTGT
GCCTTCTAGTTGCCAGCCATCTGTTGTTTGCCCCTCCCCCGTGCCTTCCTTGACCCTGGAAGGTGCCACT
CCCACTGTCCTTTCCTAATAAAATGAGGAAATTGCATCGCATTGTCTGAGTAGGTGTCATTCTATTCTGG
GGGGTGGGGTGGGGCAGGACAGCAAGGGGGAGGATTGGGAAGACAATAGCAGGCATGCTGGGGAGTCGAC
AGGTGGCACTTTTCGGGGAAATGTGCGCGGAACCCCTATTTGTTTATTTTTCTAAATACATTCAAATATG
TATCCGCTCATGAGACAATAACCCTGATAAATGCTTCAATAATATTGAAAAAGGAAGAGTATGAGTATTC
AACATTTCCGTGTCGCCCTTATTCCCTTTTTTGCGGCATTTTGCCTTCCTGTTTTTGCTCACCCAGAAAC
GCTGGTGAAAGTAAAAGATGCTGAAGATCAGTTGGGTGCACGAGTGGGTTACATCGAACTGGATCTCAAC
AGCGGTAAGATCCTTGAGAGTTTTCGCCCCGAAGAACGTTTTCCAATGATGAGCACTTTTAAAGTTCTGC
TATGTGGCGCGGTATTATCCCGTATTGACGCCGGGCAAGAGCAACTCGGTCGCCGCATACACTATTCTCA
GAATGACTTGGTTGAGTACTCACCAGTCACAGAAAAGCATCTTACGGATGGCATGACAGTAAGAGAATTA
TGCAGTGCTGCCATAACCATGAGTGATAACACTGCGGCCAACTTACTTCTGACAACGATCGGAGGACCGA
AGGAGCTAACCGCTTTTTTGCACAACATGGGGGATCATGTAACTCGCCTTGATCGTTGGGAACCGGAGCT
GAATGAAGCCATACCAAACGACGAGCGTGACACCACGATGCCTGTAGCAATGGCAACAACGTTGCGCAAA
CTATTAACTGGCGAACTACTTACTCTAGCTTCCCGGCAACAATTAATAGACTGGATGGAGGCGGATAAAG
TTGCAGGACCACTTCTGCGCTCGGCCCTTCCGGCTGGCTGGTTTATTGCTGATAAATCTGGAGCCGGTGA
GCGTGGGTCTCGCGGTATCATTGCAGCACTGGGGCCAGATGGTAAGCCCTCCCGTATCGTAGTTATCTAC
ACGACGGGGAGTCAGGCAACTATGGATGAACGAAATAGACAGATCGCTGAGATAGGTGCCTCACTGATTA
AGCATTGGTAACTGTCAGACCAAGTTTACTCATATATACTTTAGATTGATTTAAA
Features (pLannotate 1.2.2; 28 found; start..end, strand, type, name):
    127..715     +  rep_origin     ori: high-copy-number ColE1/pMB1/pBR322/pUC origin of replication
    898..990     +  CDS            lacI (fragment): lac repressor; lacI; The lac repressor binds to the lac operator to inhibit transcription in E. coli. This inhibition can be relieved by adding lactose or isopropyl-β-D-thiogalactopyranoside (IPTG).
   1003..1024    +  protein_bind   CAP binding site: CAP binding activates transcription in the presence of cAMP. E. coli catabolite activator protein
   1187..1212    +  promoter       tet promoter (fragment): E. coli promoter for tetracycline efflux protein gene
   1481..1692    +  promoter       EF-1α core promoter: core promoter for human elongation factor EF-1α
   1693..2635    +  intron         EF-1α intron A: intron upstream of the start codon of human EF-1α
   2700..3416    +  CDS            EGFP: EGFP is a basic (constitutively fluorescent) green fluorescent protein published in 1996, derived from Aequorea victoria. It is reported to be a rapidly-maturing weak dimer with moderate acid sensitivity.
   3450..4166    +  CDS            EGFP: EGFP is a basic (constitutively fluorescent) green fluorescent protein published in 1996, derived from Aequorea victoria. It is reported to be a rapidly-maturing weak dimer with moderate acid sensitivity.
   4200..4916    +  CDS            EGFP: EGFP is a basic (constitutively fluorescent) green fluorescent protein published in 1996, derived from Aequorea victoria. It is reported to be a rapidly-maturing weak dimer with moderate acid sensitivity.
   4950..5666    +  CDS            EGFP: EGFP is a basic (constitutively fluorescent) green fluorescent protein published in 1996, derived from Aequorea victoria. It is reported to be a rapidly-maturing weak dimer with moderate acid sensitivity.
   5700..6416    +  CDS            EGFP: EGFP is a basic (constitutively fluorescent) green fluorescent protein published in 1996, derived from Aequorea victoria. It is reported to be a rapidly-maturing weak dimer with moderate acid sensitivity.
   6438..7145    +  CDS            TEV protease: tobacco etch virus protease (Kapust et al., 2001)
   7206..7325    +  CDS            d1EGFP (fragment): EGFP destabilized by fusion to a mutated version of residues 422-461 of mouse ornithine decarboxylase, giving an in vivo half-life of ~1 hour mammalian codon-optimized
   7329..7643    +  CDS            HBB (fragment): HBB_HUMAN - Experimental evidence at protein level: Swiss-Prot protein existence level 1. [Spinorphin]: functions as an endogenous inhibitor of enkephalin-degrading enzymes such as DPP3, and as a selective antagonist of the P2RX3 receptor which is involved in pain signaling, these properties implicate it as a regulator of pain and inflammation. From Homo sapiens (Human).
   7644..7732    +  intron         β-globin intron (fragment): internally truncated intron from human β-globin
   8103..8494    +  intron         β-globin intron (fragment): internally truncated intron from human β-globin
   8498..8620    +  CDS            HBB: HBB_COLGU - Experimental evidence at transcript level: Swiss-Prot protein existence level 2. Involved in oxygen transport from the lung to the various peripheral tissues. From Colobus guereza (Mantled guereza) (Eastern black-and-white colobus monkey).
   8630..8716    +  polyA_signal   β-globin poly(A) (fragment): human β-globin polyadenylation signal
   8822..8878    +  ncRNA          mascRNA-menRNA: Accession: RF01684 - MALAT1-associated small cytoplasmic RNA/MEN beta RNA
   8913..9137    +  polyA_signal   bGH poly(A) signal: bovine growth hormone polyadenylation signal
   9141..9162    +  promoter       SV40 promoter (fragment): SV40 enhancer and early promoter
   9183..9417    +  rep_origin     f1 ori (fragment) (sequence partly withheld): f1 bacteriophage origin of replication; arrow indicates direction of (+) strand synthesis
   9530..9577    +  protein_bind   FRT: FLP-mediated recombination occurs in the 8-bp core sequence TCTAGAAA (Turan and Bode, 2011). FLP recombinase from the Saccharomyces cerevisiae 2μ plasmid
   9612..9731    +  CDS            d1EGFP (fragment): EGFP destabilized by fusion to a mutated version of residues 422-461 of mouse ornithine decarboxylase, giving an in vivo half-life of ~1 hour mammalian codon-optimized
   9753..10349   +  CDS            PuroR (fragment): puromycin N-acetyltransferase; pac from Streptomyces; confers resistance to puromycin
  10375..10582   +  polyA_signal   bGH poly(A) signal: bovine growth hormone polyadenylation signal
  10614..10718   +  promoter       AmpR promoter: bla
  10719..11579   +  CDS            AmpR: β-lactamase; bla; confers resistance to ampicillin, carbenicillin, and related antibiotics
