[The description below was written by a language model from this plasmid's Addgene catalogue record and pLannotate feature annotations shown in this document.]
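Description:
Mirror GFP[ENE(C8351G)-mascRNA] (pAVA3000) is an 11.6 kb mammalian expression reporter plasmid built on the Fireworks GFP[PTC-] (AVA2598) backbone. It is propagated in E. coli through a ColE1/pUC-type origin and selected with ampicillin via the bla gene. The catalogue lists it as low copy, although the annotated origin is of the high-copy family. A fragment of the f1 origin is also present.

The reporter transcription unit is driven by the human EF-1α core promoter with its intron A. It encodes five tandem EGFP copies followed by TEV protease. According to the stated purpose, this arrangement amplifies the fluorescence obtained from a single transcription unit; the protease presumably cleaves the polyprotein into individual GFPs, though cleavage sites are not annotated. Downstream lie a fragment of the mouse ornithine decarboxylase destabilising sequence (annotated as a d1EGFP fragment), human β-globin coding segments with a truncated β-globin intron, and a β-globin poly(A) fragment. The human MALAT1 region follows, of which only the mascRNA is annotated, and then a bGH poly(A) signal. The insert carries the ENE triple-helix element with the C8351G mutation plus the tRNA-like mascRNA. In native MALAT1, this pair generates and stabilises a non-polyadenylated 3′ end, so GFP output here should report the stability of an RNA bearing the mutant ENE.

An FRT site sits just upstream of a second destabilising-sequence fragment and an ATG-lacking puromycin resistance gene with its own bGH poly(A). This layout suits FLP-mediated single-copy integration at a genomic FRT locus that supplies the promoter and start codon, so only correct integrants become puromycin resistant. The associated work used the Mirror system for forward genetic identification of human pathways acting on nuclear non-coding RNAs.
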