Addgene plasmid #239349: Mirror GFP[ENE(C8351G)-mascRNA](pAVA3000)
Purpose: Expresses TEV protease and tandemly-repeated GFP fluorescent proteins to amplify the fluorescence signal produced by a single transcription unit of C8351G MALAT1 ENE-mascRNA reporter.
Depositing lab: Andrei Alexandrov. Depositing organization: Clemson University. Publication: Identification of human pathways acting on nuclear non-coding RNAs using the Mirror forward genetic approach. Che R, Panah M, Mirani B, Knowles K, Ostapovich A, Majumdar D, Chen X, DeSimone J, White W, Noonan M, Luo H, Alexandrov A. Nat Commun. 2025 May 22;16(1):4741. doi: 10.1038/s41467-025-59998-3. PubMed 40399278.
Backbone
  Vector backbone: Fireworks GFP[PTC-] (AVA2598)
  Vector type: Mammalian Expression
  Selectable markers: ATG-lacking-PuroR
Growth in bacteria
  Bacterial resistance: Ampicillin, 100 μg/mL
  Growth temperature: 37°C
  Growth strain: DH5alpha
  Copy number: Low Copy
Gene/Insert
  Gene/Insert name: MALAT1 ENE(C8351G)-mascRNA
  Species: H. sapiens (human)
  Mutation: MALAT1 ENE(C8351G)
Terms and licenses: Academic/Nonprofit Terms; Industry Terms: Not Available to Industry
Depositor comments: Please visit https://doi.org/10.1101/2024.09.26.615073 for bioRxiv preprint.
How to cite: Mirror GFP[ENE(C8351G)-mascRNA](pAVA3000) was a gift from Andrei Alexandrov (Addgene plasmid # 239349 ; http://n2t.net/addgene:239349 ; RRID:Addgene_239349)
